Addgene plasmid #204246: pQE60 Q58L wgMDH
Purpose: Bacterial expression of Q58L wgMDH with IPTG induction - Subunit interface mutant
Depositing lab: Malate dehydrogenase CUREs Community (MCC). Depositing organization: University of San Diego. Publication: Organelle and translocatable forms of glyoxysomal malate dehydrogenase. The effect of the N-terminal presequence. Cox B, Chit MM, Weaver T, Gietl C, Bailey J, Bell E, Banaszak L. FEBS J. 2005 Feb;272(3):643-54. doi: 10.1111/j.1742-4658.2004.04475.x. PubMed 15670147.
Backbone
  Vector backbone: pQE60
  Backbone manufacturer: Qiagen
  Backbone size w/o insert (bp): 3391
  Vector type: Bacterial Expression
Growth in bacteria
  Bacterial resistance: Ampicillin, 100 μg/mL
  Growth temperature: 37°C
  Growth strain: DH5alpha
  Copy number: Low Copy
Gene/Insert
  Gene/Insert name: MDHG_CITLA (alt name: watermelon glyoxysomal malate dehydrogenase)
  Species: Citrullus lanatus subsp. Vulgaris
  Insert size (bp): 987
  Mutation: Q58L
  Promoter: T5
  Tag / fusion protein: 6X His (C terminal on insert)
  Cloning method: Restriction Enzyme; 5′ cloning site NcoI (destroyed during cloning); 3′ cloning site BglII (not destroyed)
  Sequencing primers: 5′ CCCGAAAAGTGCCACCTG; 3′ CCAGTAATGACCTCAGAAC
Resource information
  A portion of this plasmid was derived from a plasmid made by: Received from Leonard J. Banaszak; Original construct from Christine Gietl
Terms and licenses: Academic/Nonprofit Terms; Industry Terms: Not Available to Industry
Depositor comments: For more information, please see the MDH CUREs Community website: https://www.mdhcures.org/
How to cite: pQE60 Q58L wgMDH was a gift from Malate dehydrogenase CUREs Community (MCC) (Addgene plasmid # 204246 ; http://n2t.net/addgene:204246 ; RRID:Addgene_204246)
