[The description below was written by a language model from this plasmid's Addgene catalogue record and pLannotate feature annotations shown in this document.]
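Description:
pQE60 Q58L wgMDH is a bacterial expression plasmid built on the Qiagen pQE60 backbone for producing a point mutant of watermelon (Citrullus lanatus) glyoxysomal malate dehydrogenase in E. coli. The sequenced plasmid is 4,378 nt. It replicates from a ColE1/pMB1-type origin, with an adjacent bom region and only a short remnant of the rop gene. The catalogue lists it as low copy, whereas the feature annotation labels this origin family generically as high copy. Selection is with ampicillin through the β-lactamase gene and its native promoter. A partial chloramphenicol acetyltransferase sequence with a fragmentary cat promoter also lies between the two terminators, but the record lists only ampicillin as the resistance.

The roughly 1 kb MDHG_CITLA coding sequence carries the Q58L substitution, which the depositor describes as a subunit interface mutant. It was inserted between the NcoI site, which was destroyed during cloning, and the BglII site, which was retained. This places it in frame with a C-terminal 6xHis tag that allows purification by metal-affinity methods. Transcription is driven by the phage T5 promoter, which is recognised by the host E. coli RNA polymerase. That promoter contains an embedded lac operator and is followed by a second one, so expression is held off by lac repressor and switched on with IPTG. No lacI gene is annotated on the plasmid, so the repressor would have to come from the host. The lambda t0 terminator ends the expression unit, and an rrnB T1 terminator lies further downstream. The plasmid was deposited by a community running course-based undergraduate research on malate dehydrogenase, and it is suited to expressing and purifying the mutant enzyme to study how the subunit interface contributes to its structure and activity.
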