Features (pLannotate 1.2.2; 13 found; start..end, strand, type, name):
     10..54      +  promoter       T5 promoter: bacteriophage T5 promoter for E. coli RNA polymerase, with embedded lac operator
     62..78      +  protein_bind   lac operator: The lac repressor binds to the lac operator to inhibit transcription in E. coli. This inhibition can be relieved by adding lactose or isopropyl-β-D-thiogalactopyranoside (IPTG). lac repressor encoded by lacI
    118..1074    +  CDS            MDHG_CITLA (fragment): Experimental evidence at protein level: Swiss-Prot protein existence level 1. From Citrullus lanatus (Watermelon) (Citrullus vulgaris).
   1081..1098    +  CDS            7xHis (fragment): 6xHis affinity tag
   1121..1215    +  terminator     lambda t0 terminator: transcription terminator from phage lambda
   1230..1258    +  promoter       cat promoter (fragment): promoter of the E. coli cat gene encoding chloramphenicol acetyltransferase
   1259..1922    +  CDS            CmR (fragment): chloramphenicol acetyltransferase; cat; confers resistance to chloramphenicol
   1987..2073    +  terminator     rrnB T1 terminator: Escherichia coli rrnB; transcription terminator T1 from the E. coli rrnB gene
   2085..2126    +  CDS            rop (fragment): Rop protein, which maintains plasmids at low copy number; rop
   2228..2368    +  misc_feature   bom: basis of mobility region from pBR322
   2554..3142    -  rep_origin     ori: high-copy-number ColE1/pMB1/pBR322/pUC origin of replication
   3313..4173    -  CDS            AmpR: β-lactamase; bla; confers resistance to ampicillin, carbenicillin, and related antibiotics
   4174..4278    -  promoter       AmpR promoter: bla
>Addgene plasmid #204246 | pQE60 Q58L wgMDH | addgene full sequence | sequence record 411052 | Addgene NGS Result
CTCGAGAAATCATAAAAAATTTATTTGCTTTGTGAGCGGATAACAATTATAATAGATTCAATTGTGAGCG
GATAACAATTTCACACAGAATTCATTAAAGAGGAGAAATTAACTATGGCTAAAGGCGGAGCTCCCGGGTT
CAAAGTCGCAATACTTGGCGCTGCCGGTGGCATTGGCCTGCCCCTTGCGATGTTGATGAAGATGAATCCT
CTGGTTTCTGTTCTACATCTATATGATGTAGTCAATGCCCCTGGTGTCACCGCTGATATTAGCCACATGG
ACACGGGTGCTGTGGTGCGTGGATTCTTGGGGCAGCAGCAGCTGGAGGCTGCGCTTACTGGCATGGATCT
TATTATAGTCCCTGCAGGTGTTCCTCGAAAACCAGGAATGACGAGGGATGATCTGTTCAAAATAAACGCA
GGAATTGTCAAGACTCTGTGTGAAGGGATTGCAAAGTGTTGTCCAAGAGCCATTGTCAACCTGATCAGTA
ATCCTGTGAACTCCACCGTGCCCATCGCAGCTGAAGTTTTCAAGAAGGCTGGAACTTATGATCCAAAGCG
ACTTCTGGGAGTTACAATGCTCGACGTAGTCAGAGCCAATACCTTTGTGGCAGAAGTATTGGGTCTTGAT
CCTCGGGATGTTGATGTTCCAGTTGTTGGCGGTCATGCTGGTGTAACCATTTTGCCCCTTCTATCTCAGG
TGAAGCCTCCAAGTTCTTTCACACAAGAAGAGATTAGTTACCTGACTGATAGGATTCAAAATGGTGGAAC
AGAAGTTGTCGAGGCCAAAGCAGGAGCTGGTTCAGCAACTCTCTCAATGGCTTATGCTGCCGTTAAGTTT
GCAGATGCATGCCTCAGGGGCTTAAGAGGAGATGCTGGTGTCATTGAATGCGCGTTTGTGTCTTCTCAGG
TGACTGAACTTCCATTCTTTGCATCAAAAGTACGACTTGGTCGCAATGGTATCGAAGAAGTATACTCCCT
TGGCCCGCTAAATGAGTATGAGAGGATTGGATTGGAGAAAGCGAAGAAAGAGTTGGCAGGAAGCATTGAG
AAGGGAGTTTCCTTCATCAGAAGCAGATCTCATCACCATCACCATCACTAAGCTTAATTAGCTGAGCTTG
GACTCCTGTTGATAGATCCAGTAATGACCTCAGAACTCCATCTGGATTTGTTCAGAACGCTCGGTTGCCG
CCGGGCGTTTTTTATTGGTGAGAATCCAAGCTAGCTTGGCGAGATTTTCAGGAGCTAAGGAAGCTAAAAT
GGAGAAAAAAATCACTGGATATACCACCGTTGATATATCCCAATGGCATCGTAAAGAACATTTTGAGGCA
TTTCAGTCAGTTGCTCAATGTACCTATAACCAGACCGTTCAGCTGGATATTACGGCCTTTTTAAAGACCG
TAAAGAAAAATAAGCACAAGTTTTATCCGGCCTTTATTCACATTCTTGCCCGCCTGATGAATGCTCATCC
GGAATTTCGTATGGCAATGAAAGACGGTGAGCTGGTGATATGGGATAGTGTTCACCCTTGTTACACCGTT
TTCCATGAGCAAACTGAAACGTTTTCATCGCTCTGGAGTGAATACCACGACGATTTCCGGCAGTTTCTAC
ACATATATTCGCAAGATGTGGCGTGTTACGGTGAAAACCTGGCCTATTTCCCTAAAGGGTTTATTGAGAA
TATGTTTTTCGTCTCAGCCAATCCCTGGGTGAGTTTCACCAGTTTTGATTTAAACGTGGCCAATATGGAC
AACTTCTTCGCCCCCGTTTTCACCATGCATGGGCAAATATTATACGCAAGGCGACAAGGTGCTGATGCCG
CTGGCGATTCAGGTTCATCATGCCGTTTGTGATGGCTTCCATGTCGGCAGAATGCTTAATGAATTACAAC
AGTACTGCGATGAGTGGCAGGGCGGGGCGTAATTTTTTTAAGGCAGTTATTGGTGCCCTTAAACGCCTGG
GGTAATGACTCTCTAGCTTGAGGCATCAAATAAAACGAAAGGCTCAGTCGAAAGACTGGGCCTTTCGTTT
TATCTGTTGTTTGTCGGTGAACGCTCTCCTGAGTAGGACAAATCCGCCCTCTAGAGCTGCCTCGCGCGTT
TCGGTGATGACGGTGAAAACCTCTGACACATGCAGCTCCCGGAGACGGTCACAGCTTGTCTGTAAGCGGA
TGCCGGGAGCAGACAAGCCCGTCAGGGCGCGTCAGCGGGTGTTGGCGGGTGTCGGGGCGCAGCCATGACC
CAGTCACGTAGCGATAGCGGAGTGTATACTGGCTTAACTATGCGGCATCAGAGCAGATTGTACTGAGAGT
GCACCATATGCGGTGTGAAATACCGCACAGATGCGTAAGGAGAAAATACCGCATCAGGCGCTCTTCCGCT
TCCTCGCTCACTGACTCGCTGCGCTCGGTCGTTCGGCTGCGGCGAGCGGTATCAGCTCACTCAAAGGCGG
TAATACGGTTATCCACAGAATCAGGGGATAACGCAGGAAAGAACATGTGAGCAAAAGGCCAGCAAAAGGC
CAGGAACCGTAAAAAGGCCGCGTTGCTGGCGTTTTTCCATAGGCTCCGCCCCCCTGACGAGCATCACAAA
AATCGACGCTCAAGTCAGAGGTGGCGAAACCCGACAGGACTATAAAGATACCAGGCGTTTCCCCCTGGAA
GCTCCCTCGTGCGCTCTCCTGTTCCGACCCTGCCGCTTACCGGATACCTGTCCGCCTTTCTCCCTTCGGG
AAGCGTGGCGCTTTCTCATAGCTCACGCTGTAGGTATCTCAGTTCGGTGTAGGTCGTTCGCTCCAAGCTG
GGCTGTGTGCACGAACCCCCCGTTCAGCCCGACCGCTGCGCCTTATCCGGTAACTATCGTCTTGAGTCCA
ACCCGGTAAGACACGACTTATCGCCACTGGCAGCAGCCACTGGTAACAGGATTAGCAGAGCGAGGTATGT
AGGCGGTGCTACAGAGTTCTTGAAGTGGTGGCCTAACTACGGCTACACTAGAAGGACAGTATTTGGTATC
TGCGCTCTGCTGAAGCCAGTTACCTTCGGAAAAAGAGTTGGTAGCTCTTGATCCGGCAAACAAACCACCG
CTGGTAGCGGTGGTTTTTTTGTTTGCAAGCAGCAGATTACGCGCAGAAAAAAAGGATCTCAAGAAGATCC
TTTGATCTTTTCTACGGGGTCTGACGCTCAGTGGAACGAAAACTCACGTTAAGGGATTTTGGTCATGAGA
TTATCAAAAAGGATCTTCACCTAGATCCTTTTAAATTAAAAATGAAGTTTTAAATCAATCTAAAGTATAT
ATGAGTAAACTTGGTCTGACAGTTACCAATGCTTAATCAGTGAGGCACCTATCTCAGCGATCTGTCTATT
TCGTTCATCCATAGTTGCCTGACTCCCCGTCGTGTAGATAACTACGATACGGGAGGGCTTACCATCTGGC
CCCAGTGCTGCAATGATACCGCGAGACCCACGCTCACCGGCTCCAGATTTATCAGCAATAAACCAGCCAG
CCGGAAGGGCCGAGCGCAGAAGTGGTCCTGCAACTTTATCCGCCTCCATCCAGTCTATTAATTGTTGCCG
GGAAGCTAGAGTAAGTAGTTCGCCAGTTAATAGTTTGCGCAACGTTGTTGCCATTGCTACAGGCATCGTG
GTGTCACGCTCGTCGTTTGGTATGGCTTCATTCAGCTCCGGTTCCCAACGATCAAGGCGAGTTACATGAT
CCCCCATGTTGTGCAAAAAAGCGGTTAGCTCCTTCGGTCCTCCGATCGTTGTCAGAAGTAAGTTGGCCGC
AGTGTTATCACTCATGGTTATGGCAGCACTGCATAATTCTCTTACTGTCATGCCATCCGTAAGATGCTTT
TCTGTGACTGGTGAGTACTCAACCAAGTCATTCTGAGAATAGTGTATGCGGCGACCGAGTTGCTCTTGCC
CGGCGTCAATACGGGATAATACCGCGCCACATAGCAGAACTTTAAAAGTGCTCATCATTGGAAAACGTTC
TTCGGGGCGAAAACTCTCAAGGATCTTACCGCTGTTGAGATCCAGTTCGATGTAACCCACTCGTGCACCC
AACTGATCTTCAGCATCTTTTACTTTCACCAGCGTTTCTGGGTGAGCAAAAACAGGAAGGCAAAATGCCG
CAAAAAAGGGAATAAGGGCGACACGGAAATGTTGAATACTCATACTCTTCCTTTTTCAATATTATTGAAG
CATTTATCAGGGTTATTGTCTCATGAGCGGATACATATTTGAATGTATTTAGAAAAATAAACAAATAGGG
GTTCCGCGCACATTTCCCCGAAAAGTGCCACCTGACGTCTAAGAAACCATTATTATCATGACATTAACCT
ATAAAAATAGGCGTATCACGAGGCCCTTTCGTCTTCAC
